>Addgene plasmid #233575 | AiP15469 - pAAV-AiE0523h_3xC2-minBG-SYFP2-WPRE3-BGHpA | addgene full sequence | sequence record 462823 | Addgene NGS Result
CCTGCAGGCAGCTGCGCGCTCGCTCGCTCACTGAGGCCGCCCGGGCGTCGGGCGACCTTTGGTCGCCCGG
CCTCAGTGAGCGAGCGAGCGCGCAGAGAGGGAGTGGCCAACTCCATCACTAGGGGTTCCTGCGGCCGCAC
GCGTGGGTGCTAGAAGAAGTTACATTTACCCAATGCATTGGATATTAGATATACCCAAGATAACTGTCAG
GTCAGGTGGTGTGAAGACAGGGAAGATTTTGGAGCCAGTAATCGGGAATATAATGGGGGAAGGAAGAGAA
GCCAGAAAACAAAGACTAAAGTAGTGGTTCTTAACTCTGGCTGTATATTACAGCACATATGGTCCTTTGG
AGGGTGCTAGAAGAAGTTACATTTACCCAATGCATTGGATATTAGATATACCCAAGATAACTGTCAGGTC
AGGTGGTGTGAAGACAGGGAAGATTTTGGAGCCAGTAATCGGGAATATAATGGGGGAAGGAAGAGAAGCC
AGAAAACAAAGACTAAAGTAGTGGTTCTTAACTCTGGCTGTATATTACAGCACATATGGTCCTTTGGAGG
GTGCTAGAAGAAGTTACATTTACCCAATGCATTGGATATTAGATATACCCAAGATAACTGTCAGGTCAGG
TGGTGTGAAGACAGGGAAGATTTTGGAGCCAGTAATCGGGAATATAATGGGGGAAGGAAGAGAAGCCAGA
AAACAAAGACTAAAGTAGTGGTTCTTAACTCTGGCTGTATATTACAGCACATATGGTCCTTTGGAGAGCT
CGGGCTGGGCATAAAAGTCAGGGCAGAGCCATCTATTGCTTACATTTGCTTCTGGGATCCAGATCTTTCG
AAGCTAGCGCTACCGGTCGCCACCATGGTGAGCAAGGGCGAGGAGCTGTTCACCGGGGTGGTGCCCATCC
TGGTCGAGCTGGACGGCGACGTAAACGGCCACAAGTTCAGCGTGTCCGGCGAGGGCGAGGGCGATGCCAC
CTACGGCAAGCTGACCCTGAAGCTGATCTGCACCACCGGCAAGCTGCCCGTGCCCTGGCCCACCCTCGTG
ACCACCCTGGGCTACGGCGTGCAGTGCTTCGCCCGCTACCCCGACCACATGAAGCAGCACGACTTCTTCA
AGTCCGCCATGCCCGAAGGCTACGTCCAGGAGCGCACCATCTTCTTCAAGGACGACGGCAACTACAAGAC
CCGCGCCGAGGTGAAGTTCGAGGGCGACACCCTGGTGAACCGCATCGAGCTGAAGGGCATCGACTTCAAG
GAGGACGGCAACATCCTGGGGCACAAGCTGGAGTACAACTACAACAGCCACAACGTCTATATCACCGCCG
ACAAGCAGAAGAACGGCATCAAGGCCAACTTCAAGATCCGCCACAACATCGAGGACGGCGGCGTGCAGCT
CGCCGACCACTACCAGCAGAACACCCCCATCGGCGACGGCCCCGTGCTGCTGCCCGACAACCACTACCTG
AGCTACCAGTCCAAGCTGAGCAAAGACCCCAACGAGAAGCGCGATCACATGGTCCTGCTGGAGTTCGTGA
CCGCCGCCGGGATCACTCTCGGCATGGACGAGCTGTACAAGTAAGTCGACGGCGCGCCGCGGCCGCGAAT
TCGATATCATAATCAACCTCTGGATTACAAAATTTGTGAAAGATTGACTGGTATTCTTAACTATGTTGCT
CCTTTTACGCTATGTGGATACGCTGCTTTAATGCCTTTGTATCATGCTATTGCTTCCCGTATGGCTTTCA
TTTTCTCCTCCTTGTATAAATCCTGGTTAGTTCTTGCCACGGCGGAACTCATCGCCGCCTGCCTTGCCCG
CTGCTGGACAGGGGCTCGGCTGTTGGGCACTGACAATTCCGTGGCTCGAGAGATCTTCGACTGTGCCTTC
TAGTTGCCAGCCATCTGTTGTTTGCCCCTCCCCCGTGCCTTCCTTGACCCTGGAAGGTGCCACTCCCACT
GTCCTTTCCTAATAAAATGAGGAAATTGCATCGCATTGTCTGAGTAGGTGTCATTCTATTCTGGGGGGTG
GGGTGGGGCAGGACAGCAAGGGGGAGGATTGGGAAGACAATAGCAGGCATGAGATCTCACGTGCGGACCG
AGCGGCCGCAGGAACCCCTAGTGATGGAGTTGGCCACTCCCTCTCTGCGCGCTCGCTCGCTCACTGAGGC
CGGGCGACCAAAGGTCGCCCGACGCCCGGGCTTTGCCCGGGCGGCCTCAGTGAGCGAGCGAGCGCGCAGC
TGCCTGCAGGGGCGCCTGATGCGGTATTTTCTCCTTACGCATCTGTGCGGTATTTCACACCGCATA
[95 nt withheld, positions 2307-2401]
T
[46 nt withheld, positions 2403-2448]
C
[141 nt withheld, positions 2450-2590]
CCTTTGACGTTGGAGTCCACGTTCTTT
[37 nt withheld, positions 2618-2654]
ACTCTATCTCGGGCTATTCTTTTGATTTATAAGGGATTTTGCCGATTTCGGTCTATTGGTTAAAAAATGA
GCTGATTTAACAAAAATTTAACGCGAATTTTAACAAAATATTAACGTTTACAATTTTATGGTGCACTCTC
AGTACAATCTGCTCTGATGCCGCATAGTTAAGCCAGCCCCGACACCCGCCAACACCCGCTGACGCGCCCT
GACGGGCTTGTCTGCTCCCGGCATCCGCTTACAGACAAGCTGTGACCGTCTCCGGGAGCTGCATGTGTCA
GAGGTTTTCACCGTCATCACCGAAACGCGCGAGACGAAAGGGCCTCGTGATACGCCTATTTTTATAGGTT
AATGTCATGATAATAATGGTTTCTTAGACGTCAGGTGGCACTTTTCGGGGAAATGTGCGCGGAACCCCTA
TTTGTTTATTTTTCTAAATACATTCAAATATGTATCCGCTCATGAGACAATAACCCTGATAAATGCTTCA
ATAATATTGAAAAAGGAAGAGTATGAGTATTCAACATTTCCGTGTCGCCCTTATTCCCTTTTTTGCGGCA
TTTTGCCTTCCTGTTTTTGCTCACCCAGAAACGCTGGTGAAAGTAAAAGATGCTGAAGATCAGTTGGGTG
CACGAGTGGGTTACATCGAACTGGATCTCAACAGCGGTAAGATCCTTGAGAGTTTTCGCCCCGAAGAACG
TTTTCCAATGATGAGCACTTTTAAAGTTCTGCTATGTGGCGCGGTATTATCCCGTATTGACGCCGGGCAA
GAGCAACTCGGTCGCCGCATACACTATTCTCAGAATGACTTGGTTGAGTACTCACCAGTCACAGAAAAGC
ATCTTACGGATGGCATGACAGTAAGAGAATTATGCAGTGCTGCCATAACCATGAGTGATAACACTGCGGC
CAACTTACTTCTGACAACGATCGGAGGACCGAAGGAGCTAACCGCTTTTTTGCACAACATGGGGGATCAT
GTAACTCGCCTTGATCGTTGGGAACCGGAGCTGAATGAAGCCATACCAAACGACGAGCGTGACACCACGA
TGCCTGTAGCAATGGCAACAACGTTGCGCAAACTATTAACTGGCGAACTACTTACTCTAGCTTCCCGGCA
ACAATTAATAGACTGGATGGAGGCGGATAAAGTTGCAGGACCACTTCTGCGCTCGGCCCTTCCGGCTGGC
TGGTTTATTGCTGATAAATCTGGAGCCGGTGAGCGTGGGTCTCGCGGTATCATTGCAGCACTGGGGCCAG
ATGGTAAGCCCTCCCGTATCGTAGTTATCTACACGACGGGGAGTCAGGCAACTATGGATGAACGAAATAG
ACAGATCGCTGAGATAGGTGCCTCACTGATTAAGCATTGGTAACTGTCAGACCAAGTTTACTCATATATA
CTTTAGATTGATTTAAAACTTCATTTTTAATTTAAAAGGATCTAGGTGAAGATCCTTTTTGATAATCTCA
TGACCAAAATCCCTTAACGTGAGTTTTCGTTCCACTGAGCGTCAGACCCCGTAGAAAAGATCAAAGGATC
TTCTTGAGATCCTTTTTTTCTGCGCGTAATCTGCTGCTTGCAAACAAAAAAACCACCGCTACCAGCGGTG
GTTTGTTTGCCGGATCAAGAGCTACCAACTCTTTTTCCGAAGGTAACTGGCTTCAGCAGAGCGCAGATAC
CAAATACTGTTCTTCTAGTGTAGCCGTAGTTAGGCCACCACTTCAAGAACTCTGTAGCACCGCCTACATA
CCTCGCTCTGCTAATCCTGTTACCAGTGGCTGCTGCCAGTGGCGATAAGTCGTGTCTTACCGGGTTGGAC
TCAAGACGATAGTTACCGGATAAGGCGCAGCGGTCGGGCTGAACGGGGGGTTCGTGCACACAGCCCAGCT
TGGAGCGAACGACCTACACCGAACTGAGATACCTACAGCGTGAGCTATGAGAAAGCGCCACGCTTCCCGA
AGGGAGAAAGGCGGACAGGTATCCGGTAAGCGGCAGGGTCGGAACAGGAGAGCGCACGAGGGAGCTTCCA
GGGGGAAACGCCTGGTATCTTTATAGTCCTGTCGGGTTTCGCCACCTCTGACTTGAGCGTCGATTTTTGT
GATGCTCGTCAGGGGGGCGGAGCCTATGGAAAAACGCCAGCAACGCGGCCTTTTTACGGTTCCTGGCCTT
TTGCTGGCCTTTTGCTCACATGT
Features (pLannotate 1.2.2; 14 found; start..end, strand, type, name):
     12..39      +  repeat_region  AAV2 ITR (fragment): inverted terminal repeat of adeno-associated virus serotype 2 inverted
     68..95      +  repeat_region  AAV2 ITR (fragment): inverted terminal repeat of adeno-associated virus serotype 2 inverted
    865..1581    +  CDS            SYFP2: SYFP2 is a basic (constitutively fluorescent) yellow fluorescent protein published in 2006, derived from Aequorea victoria. It is reported to be a very rapidly-maturing monomer with moderate acid sensitivity.
   1621..1778    +  misc_feature   WPRE (fragment): woodchuck hepatitis virus posttranscriptional regulatory element
   1784..1864    +  misc_feature   WPRE (fragment): woodchuck hepatitis virus posttranscriptional regulatory element
   1881..1992    +  polyA_signal   bGH poly(A) signal: bovine growth hormone polyadenylation signal
   2110..2250    +  repeat_region  AAV2 ITR: inverted terminal repeat of adeno-associated virus serotype 2 inverted
   2255..2306    -  misc_feature   bom (fragment): basis of mobility region from pBR322
   2325..2780    +  rep_origin     f1 ori (sequence partly withheld): f1 bacteriophage origin of replication; arrow indicates direction of (+) strand synthesis
   2781..2830    -  misc_feature   bom (fragment): basis of mobility region from pBR322
   2932..2967    -  CDS            rop (fragment): Rop protein, which maintains plasmids at low copy number; rop
   3062..3166    +  promoter       AmpR promoter: bla
   3167..4027    +  CDS            AmpR: β-lactamase; bla; confers resistance to ampicillin, carbenicillin, and related antibiotics
   4198..4786    +  rep_origin     ori: high-copy-number ColE1/pMB1/pBR322/pUC origin of replication
