[The description below was written by a language model from this plasmid's Addgene catalogue record and pLannotate feature annotations shown in this document.]
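Description:
AiP15469 - pAAV-AiE0523h_3xC2-minBG-SYFP2-WPRE3-BGHpA is a 4,847 nt recombinant AAV transfer plasmid from a collection of enhancer-driven viral tools for genetic access to cortical cell types. The expression cassette sits between AAV2 inverted terminal repeats, the cis elements needed for replication and packaging of the vector genome into AAV capsids. The downstream ITR is annotated in full, while the upstream one is detected only as two short fragments in the sequencing result. The bacterial backbone carries a high-copy ColE1/pUC-type origin, an f1 phage origin, and a β-lactamase gene with its own promoter for ampicillin selection. Small remnants of the pBR322 bom and rop regions are also present.

The payload is a reporter cassette in which the AiE0523h_3xC2 enhancer is placed upstream of a minimal promoter and the SYFP2 coding sequence. The construct name suggests three concatenated copies of a core region of this enhancer and a minimal beta-globin promoter. Neither element is annotated in the feature table, but both presumably occupy the unannotated stretch between the upstream ITR and the SYFP2 start. A minimal promoter has little activity alone, so expression depends on the enhancer, which is designed to restrict transgene expression to specific populations of brain cells. The record does not say which populations. SYFP2 is a rapidly maturing monomeric yellow fluorescent protein derived from Aequorea victoria. It is followed by WPRE3, a shortened woodchuck hepatitis virus posttranscriptional element (annotated as two WPRE fragments) that boosts transcript expression while saving packaging space, and by the bovine growth hormone polyadenylation signal. The construct is typically packaged into AAV to label, and assess the specificity of, enhancer-defined brain cell types by yellow fluorescence.
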