Addgene plasmid #233575: AiP15469 - pAAV-AiE0523h_3xC2-minBG-SYFP2-WPRE3-BGHpA
Purpose: AiE0523h_3xC2 is an enhancer sequence, designed to drive AAV-mediated transgene expression in specific populations of brain cells
Depositing lab: Jonathan Ting. Depositing organization: Allen Institute. Publication: A suite of enhancer AAVs and transgenic mouse lines for genetic access to cortical cell types. Ben-Simon Y, Hooper M, Narayan S, Daigle TL, Dwivedi D, Way SW, Oster A, Stafford DA, Mich JK, Taormina MJ, Martinez RA, Opitz-Araya X, Roth JR, Alexander JR, Allen S, Amster A, Arbuckle J, Ayala A, Baker PM, Bakken TE, Barcelli T, Barta S, Bendrick J, Bertagnolli D, Bielstein C, Bishwakarma P, Bowlus J, Boyer G, Brouner K, Casian B, Casper T, Chakka AB, Chakrabarty R, Chance RK, Chavan S, Clark M, Colbert K, Collman F, Daniel S, Departee M, DiValentin P, Donadio N, Dotson N, Egdorf T, Fliss T, Gabitto M, Garcia J, Gary A, Gasperini M, Gloe J, Goldy J, Gore BB, Graybuck L, Greisman N, Haeseleer F, Halterman C, Haradon Z, Hastings SD, Helback O, Ho W, Hockemeyer D, Huang C, Huff S, Hunker A, Johansen N, Jones D, Juneau Z, Kalmbach B, Kannan M, Khem S, Kussick E, Kutsal R, Larsen R, Lee C, Lee AY, Leibly M, Lenz GH, Li S, Liang E, Lusk N, Madigan Z, Malloy J, Malone J, McCue R, Melchor J, Mollenkopf T, Moosman S, Morin E, Newman D, Ng L, Ngo K, Omstead V, Otto S, Oyama A, Pena N, Pham T, Phillips E, Pom CA, Potekhina L, Ransford S, Ray PL, Rette D, Reynoldson C, Rimorin C, Rocha D, Ruiz A, Sanchez REA, Sawyer L, Sedeno-Cortes A, Sevigny JP, Shapovalova N, Shepard N, Shulga L, Sigler AR, Siverts L, Soliman S, Somasundaram S, Staats B, Stewart K, Szelenyi E, Tieu M, Trader C, Tran A, van Velthoven CTJ, Walker M, Wang Y, Weed N, Wirthlin M, Wood T, Wynalda B, Yao Z, Zhou T, Ariza J, Dee N, Reding M, Ronellenfitch K, Mufti S, Sunkin SM, Smith KA, Esposito L, Waters J, Thyagarajan B, Yao S, Lein ES, Zeng H, Levi BP, Ngai J, Ting JT, Tasic B. Cell. 2025 May 16:S0092-8674(25)00513-6. doi: 10.1016/j.cell.2025.05.002. PubMed 40403729.
Backbone
  Vector backbone: rAAV
  Vector type: AAV
Growth in bacteria
  Bacterial resistance: Ampicillin, 100 μg/mL
  Growth temperature: 30°C
  Growth strain: NEB Stable
  Copy number: Unknown
Gene/Insert
  Gene/Insert name: SYFP2
Terms and licenses: Academic/Nonprofit Terms; Industry Terms: Not Available to Industry
How to cite: AiP15469 - pAAV-AiE0523h_3xC2-minBG-SYFP2-WPRE3-BGHpA was a gift from Jonathan Ting (Addgene plasmid # 233575 ; http://n2t.net/addgene:233575 ; RRID:Addgene_233575)
